>Addgene plasmid #239864 | pLJ54 (Pmyo-2_GCaMP8f_SL2_mKate2_let-858_3'UTR) | addgene full sequence | sequence record 490587 | Addgene NGS Result
ATGACCATGATTACGCCAAGCTTGCATGCGCGGCCGCACTGACTGGGCCGGCCCATTTTATATCTGAGTA
GTATCCTTTGCTTTAAATGTCCATAAAACTAATTTTATAATCAATAAAACAACGTTTGTAAATCAACTGA
GTTTACAAGTAGAGACATTGAGGGATACTTTCACTATGCTAAAGTGATAATCGACCAAATAATAACTTCA
CTTTGGTATTTATTCCTGTCTTATAAATGTTATGTATGAATTAAATTCATATGCATATGGCTCACTCTGA
CAATTTTTAATAATCTTCCAGATCAATATTGACTACCGATGCGGGTGGTCTTTTGCTTTGAATTCTGCTG
AACTTTACACCCCGAACAGCAATGTGTGCTTCAGCCTAAAAAAAAGTAAGTGTGTTAATCAGTGCCCCCG
ATTCTTCATTTTTTGCCCCTCTCTCCCGTTTCGTCGGCAAAAGAAGAGAAAATAAAGATAAGTCTCAAGA
TAGGTTGGTAATCGCTAAAGTGGTTGTGTGGATAAGAGTAGCAAAATGGCAGGAAGAGCACTTTGCGCGC
ACACACTGTACTCATTGTTCTGGATAAAATTCTCTCGTTGTTTGCCGTCGGATGTCTGCCTCTCTGCATT
GAGCCGGCTTCTTCACTATCTTTAGTTAACCTAAAATGCCGTTTCTTTTCTCGTATCCCCACTATCCCGT
TGAGGTTCTCTGCTCTCTTCGCTCCCTACCGCCAGCGAGCAACTATCCGTGGGGGCGCCTTGCTCGGAAG
ATGGGGGGGAAGAAAGAAGATTTTTGCTATTTGCACTTGAGAAAGAGACTTTTCCTGCGTCGATGGTCAG
AGAACAGTGTGCAGACACTTTTCAGCTACCTAGAATTACAATTGGATATCCCCGCCTCCCAATCCACCCA
CCCAGGGAAAAAGAAGGGCTCGCCGAAAATCAAAGTTATCTCCAGGCTCGCGCATCCCACCGAGCGGTTG
ACTTCTCTCCACCACTTTTCATTTTAACCCTCGATCGTCAGACACAGAAGGCGCGCCTCTAGAGGATCCC
CGGGATTGGCCAAAGGACCCAAAGGTATGTTTCGAATGATACTAACATAACATAGAACATTTTCAGGAGG
ACCCTTGGCTAGCATGCACCACCACCACCACCACACTCGCCGTAAGAAGACTTTCAAGGAGGTTGCTACC
GCTGTCAAGATCATCGCTCGTCTTATGGGACTTAAGATTAACGTTTACATCAAGGCTGATAAGCAAAAGA
ACGGAATTAAGGCTAACTTCCATATCCGTCACAACATCGAAGATGGAGGAGTCCAACTTGCTTACCATTA
CCAACAAAACACTCCAATCGGAGATGGACCAGTTCTTCTTCCAGATAACCACTACCTTTCCGTTGAGTCC
AAGCTCTCTAAGGTAAGTTTAAACATATATATACTAACTAACCCTGATTATTTAAATTTTCAGGATCCAA
ACGAGAAGCGTGACCACATGGTCCTTCTTGAGTTCGTCACCGCTGCTGGAATCACCCTTGGAATGGATGA
GCTTTATAAGGGAGGAACTGGAGGATCTATGGTTTCTAAGGGAGAGGAGCTTTTCACTGGAGTTGTCCCA
ATCCTTGTCGAGCTTGATGGAGATGTTAACGGACACAAGTTCTCTGTTTCTGGAGAGGGAGAGGGAGACG
CTACCTACGGAAAGCTTACTCTTAAGTTCATCTGCACTACTGGAAAGCTTCCAGTTCCATGGCCAACCCT
TGTTACCACCCTTACTTACGGAGTTCAATGCTTCTCTCGTTACCCAGATCATATGAAGCAACATGATTTC
TTCAAGTCTGCTATGCCAGAGGGATACATCCAAGAGCGTACTATCTTCTTCAAGGTAAGTTTAAACAGTT
CGGTACTAACTAACCATACATATTTAAATTTTCAGGATGATGGAAACTACAAGACCCGTGCTGAGGTTAA
GTTCGAGGGAGATACCCTTGTTAACCGTATCGAGCTTAAGGGAATCGATTTCAAGGAAGATGGAAACATC
CTTGGACATAAGCTTGAGTACAACCTTCCAGATCAACTTACCGAGGAACAAATCGCTGAGTTCAAGGAGG
CCTTCTCCCTTTTCGATAAGGATGGAGACGGAACTATCACTACCAAGGTAAGTTTAAACATGATTTTACT
AACTAACTAATCTGATTTAAATTTTCAGGAGCTTGGAACCGTTATGCGTTCCCTTGGACTTAACCCAACC
GAGGCTGAGCTTCAAGATATGATCAACGAGGTTGACGCTGATGGAGATGGAACTATCGATTTCCCAGAGT
TCCTTACTATGATGGCTCGCAAGATGAAGTACCGCGATACTGAGGAGGAGATCCGCGAGGCTTTCGGAGT
CTTCGACAAGGACGGAAACGGATACATTTCCGCTGCTGAGCTCCGTCACGTTATGACTAACCTCGGAGAG
AAGCTTACCGACGAGGAGGTCGACGAGATGATCCGTGAGGCTGATATCGACGGAGACGGACAAGTTAACT
ACGAGGAGTTCGTTCAAATGATGACTGCCAAGTAAGGTACCGCTGTCTCATCCTACTTTCACCTAGTTAA
CTGCTTGTCTTAAAATCTATGCTTCTCTTTAGTATCTAAAATTTTCCTAGAAGCTTACAAGTATATAAAT
GGTCTCTTCTCAATAAAGGTTGTATATTTATTCATCTTATTGAATCTGCCATTTCCTCGTTTTTGCGAGT
TTATATACCTTCCAATTTTCTTTCTATTGTATTTTCAACTTCTAATTTTAATTCAGGGAAACTGCTGTAC
CGGTAGAAAAAATGGTCTCCGAGCTCATTAAAGAAAACATGCATATGAAGCTCTACATGGAGGGAACCGT
CAACAACCACCACTTCAAGTGCACCTCCGAGGGAGAGGGAAAGCCATACGAGGGAACCCAAACCATGCGT
ATCAAGGCCGTCGAGGGAGGACCACTCCCATTCGCCTTCGACATCCTCGCCACCTCCTTCATGTACGGAT
CCAAGGTAAGTTTAAACATATATATACTAACTAACCCTGATTATTTAAATTTTCAGACCTTCATCAACCA
CACCCAAGGAATCCCAGACTTCTTCAAGCAATCCTTCCCAGAGGGATTCACCTGGGAGCGTGTCACCACC
TACGAGGACGGAGGAGTCCTCACCGCCACCCAAGACACCTCCCTCCAAGACGGATGCCTCATCTACAACG
TCAAGGTAAGTTTAAACAGTTCGGTACTAACTAACCATACATATTTAAATTTTCAGATCCGTGGAGTCAA
CTTCCCATCCAACGGACCAGTCATGCAAAAGAAGACCCTCGGATGGGAGGCCTCCACCGAGACCCTCTAC
CCAGCCGACGGAGGACTTGAGGGACGTGCCGACATGGCCCTCAAGCTCGTCGGAGGAGGACACCTCATCT
GCAACCTCAAGGTAAGTTTAAACATGATTTTACTAACTAACTAATCTGATTTAAATTTTCAGACCACCTA
CCGTTCCAAGAAGCCAGCCAAGAACCTCAAGATGCCAGGAGTCTACTACGTCGACCGTCGTCTTGAGCGT
ATCAAGGAGGCCGACAAGGAGACCTACGTCGAGCAACACGAGGTCGCCGTCGCCCGTTACTGCGACCTCC
CATCCAAGCTCGGACACCGTTAATTCGCTAGCCGGCCATACAAGTAATCCGGATGATCGACGCCAACGTC
GTTGAATTTTCAAATTTTAAATACTGAATATTTGTTTTTTTTCCTATTATTTATTTATTCTCTTTGTGTT
TTTTTTCTTGCTTTCTAAAAAATTAATTCAATCCAAATCTAAACATTTTTTTTTCTCTTTCCGTCTCCCA
ATTCGTATTCCGCTCCTCTCATCTGAACACAATGTGCAAGTTTATTTATCTTCTCGCTTTCATTTCATTA
GGACGTGGGGGGAATTGGTGGAAGGGGGAAACACACAAAAGGATGATGGAAATGAAATAAGGACACACAA
TATGCAACAACATTCAATTCAGAAATATGGAGGAAGGTTTAAAAGAAAACATAAAAATATATAGAGGAGG
AAGGAAAACTAGTAAAAAATAAGCAAAGAAATTAGGCGAACGATGAGAATTGTCCTCGCTTGGGCCCTTT
CGTCTCGCGCGTTTCGGTGATGACGGTGAAAACCTCTGACACATGCAGCTCCCGGAGACGGTCACAGCTT
GTCTGTAAGCGGATGCCGGGAGCAGACAAGCCCGTCAGGGCGCGTCAGCGGGTGTTGGCGGGTGTCGGGG
CTGGCTTAACTATGCGGCATCAGAGCAGATTGTACTGAGAGTGCACCATATGCGGTGTGAAATACCGCAC
AGATGCGTAAGGAGAAAATACCGCATCAGGCGGCCTTAATTAAGGGCCTCGTGATACGCCTATTTTTATA
GGTTAATGTCATGATAATAATGGTTTCTTAGACGTCAGGTGGCACTTTTCGGGGAAATGTGCGCGGAACC
CCTATTTGTTTATTTTTCTAAATACATTCAAATATGTATCCGCTCATGAGACAATAACCCTGATAAATGC
TTCAATAATATTGAAAAAGGAAGAGTATGAGTATTCAACATTTCCGTGTCGCCCTTATTCCCTTTTTTGC
GGCATTTTGCCTTCCTGTTTTTGCTCACCCAGAAACGCTGGTGAAAGTAAAAGATGCTGAAGATCAGTTG
GGTGCACGAGTGGGTTACATCGAACTGGATCTCAACAGCGGTAAGATCCTTGAGAGTTTTCGCCCCGAAG
AACGTTTTCCAATGATGAGCACTTTTAAAGTTCTGCTATGTGGCGCGGTATTATCCCGTATTGACGCCGG
GCAAGAGCAACTCGGTCGCCGCATACACTATTCTCAGAATGACTTGGTTGAGTACTCACCAGTCACAGAA
AAGCATCTTACGGATGGCATGACAGTAAGAGAATTATGCAGTGCTGCCATAACCATGAGTGATAACACTG
CGGCCAACTTACTTCTGACAACGATCGGAGGACCGAAGGAGCTAACCGCTTTTTTGCACAACATGGGGGA
TCATGTAACTCGCCTTGATCGTTGGGAACCGGAGCTGAATGAAGCCATACCAAACGACGAGCGTGACACC
ACGATGCCTGTAGCAATGGCAACAACGTTGCGCAAACTATTAACTGGCGAACTACTTACTCTAGCTTCCC
GGCAACAATTAATAGACTGGATGGAGGCGGATAAAGTTGCAGGACCACTTCTGCGCTCGGCCCTTCCGGC
TGGCTGGTTTATTGCTGATAAATCTGGAGCCGGTGAGCGTGGGTCTCGCGGTATCATTGCAGCACTGGGG
CCAGATGGTAAGCCCTCCCGTATCGTAGTTATCTACACGACGGGGAGTCAGGCAACTATGGATGAACGAA
ATAGACAGATCGCTGAGATAGGTGCCTCACTGATTAAGCATTGGTAACTGTCAGACCAAGTTTACTCATA
TATACTTTAGATTGATTTAAAACTTCATTTTTAATTTAAAAGGATCTAGGTGAAGATCCTTTTTGATAAT
CTCATGACCAAAATCCCTTAACGTGAGTTTTCGTTCCACTGAGCGTCAGACCCCGTAGAAAAGATCAAAG
GATCTTCTTGAGATCCTTTTTTTCTGCGCGTAATCTGCTGCTTGCAAACAAAAAAACCACCGCTACCAGC
GGTGGTTTGTTTGCCGGATCAAGAGCTACCAACTCTTTTTCCGAAGGTAACTGGCTTCAGCAGAGCGCAG
ATACCAAATACTGTTCTTCTAGTGTAGCCGTAGTTAGGCCACCACTTCAAGAACTCTGTAGCACCGCCTA
CATACCTCGCTCTGCTAATCCTGTTACCAGTGGCTGCTGCCAGTGGCGATAAGTCGTGTCTTACCGGGTT
GGACTCAAGACGATAGTTACCGGATAAGGCGCAGCGGTCGGGCTGAACGGGGGGTTCGTGCACACAGCCC
AGCTTGGAGCGAACGACCTACACCGAACTGAGATACCTACAGCGTGAGCTATGAGAAAGCGCCACGCTTC
CCGAAGGGAGAAAGGCGGACAGGTATCCGGTAAGCGGCAGGGTCGGAACAGGAGAGCGCACGAGGGAGCT
TCCAGGGGGAAACGCCTGGTATCTTTATAGTCCTGTCGGGTTTCGCCACCTCTGACTTGAGCGTCGATTT
TTGTGATGCTCGTCAGGGGGGCGGAGCCTATGGAAAAACGCCAGCAACGCGGCCTTTTTACGGTTCCTGG
CCTTTTGCTGGCCTTTTGCTCACATGTTCTTTCCTGCGTTATCCCCTGATTCTGTGGATAACCGTATTAC
CGCCTTTGAGTGAGCTGATACCGCTCGCCGCAGCCGAACGACCGAGCGCAGCGAGTCAGTGAGCGAGGAA
GCGGAAGAGCGCCCAATACGCAAACCGCCTCTCCCCGCGCGTTGGCCGATTCATTAATGCAGCTGGCACG
ACAGGTTTCCCGACTGGAAAGCGGGCAGTGAGCGCAACGCAATTAATGTGAGTTAGCTCACTCATTAGGC
ACCCCAGGCTTTACACTTTATGCTTCCGGCTCGTATGTTGTGTGGAATTGTGAGCGGATAACAATTTCAC
ACAGGAAACAGCT
Features (pLannotate 1.2.2; 14 found; start..end, strand, type, name):
   1037..1054    -  misc_feature   MCS (fragment): pUC18/19 multiple cloning site
   1137..1154    +  CDS            9xHis (fragment): 9xHis affinity tag
   1230..2054    +  CDS            cEGFP: cEGFP is a basic (constitutively fluorescent) green fluorescent protein published in 2008, derived from Aequorea victoria.
   2055..2552    +  CDS            CALMA_HALRO: Experimental evidence at protein level: Swiss-Prot protein existence level 1. Calmodulin mediates the control of a large number of enzymes, ion channels and other proteins by Ca(2+). Among the enzymes to be stimulated by the calmodulin-Ca(2+) complex are a number of protein kinases and phosphatases. From Halocynthia roretzi (Sea squirt) (Cynthia roretzi).
   2812..3660    +  CDS            mNeptune: mNeptune is a basic (constitutively fluorescent) far red fluorescent protein published in 2009, derived from Entacmaea quadricolor. It is reported to be a rapidly-maturing monomer with moderate acid sensitivity.
   4134..4169    +  CDS            rop (fragment): Rop protein, which maintains plasmids at low copy number; rop
   4271..4370    +  misc_feature   bom (fragment): basis of mobility region from pBR322
   4472..4576    +  promoter       AmpR promoter: bla
   4577..5437    +  CDS            AmpR: β-lactamase; bla; confers resistance to ampicillin, carbenicillin, and related antibiotics
   5608..6196    +  rep_origin     ori: high-copy-number ColE1/pMB1/pBR322/pUC origin of replication
   6379..6471    +  CDS            lacI (fragment): lac repressor; lacI; The lac repressor binds to the lac operator to inhibit transcription in E. coli. This inhibition can be relieved by adding lactose or isopropyl-β-D-thiogalactopyranoside (IPTG).
   6484..6505    +  protein_bind   CAP binding site: CAP binding activates transcription in the presence of cAMP. E. coli catabolite activator protein
   6520..6550    +  promoter       lac promoter: promoter for the E. coli lac operon
   6558..6574    +  protein_bind   lac operator: The lac repressor binds to the lac operator to inhibit transcription in E. coli. This inhibition can be relieved by adding lactose or isopropyl-β-D-thiogalactopyranoside (IPTG). lac repressor encoded by lacI
