[The description below was written by a language model from this plasmid's Addgene catalogue record and pLannotate feature annotations shown in this document.]
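Description:
pLJ54 is a 6.6 kb worm expression plasmid for calcium imaging in Caenorhabditis elegans, built on the backbone of pRL231, an earlier GCaMP7f worm construct. It is propagated in E. coli as a high-copy plasmid through a ColE1/pUC-type origin and selected with ampicillin via the β-lactamase gene and its own promoter. The backbone also retains small remnants typical of pUC/pBR322-derived vectors: fragments of rop, bom and lacI, plus the lac promoter, operator and CAP site. These have no role in the worm.

The payload is a single bicistronic transcription unit driven by the myo-2 promoter, which is generally used to direct expression in pharyngeal muscle. The first cistron encodes GCaMP8f, a fast genetically encoded calcium indicator, carrying an N-terminal 6xHis tag and recoded with C. elegans codon usage and synthetic introns to improve expression. The automated annotation detects it piecewise as a His tag fragment, a GFP-like segment and a calmodulin-like segment, consistent with GCaMP architecture. According to the construct name, an SL2 trans-splicing intergenic sequence follows. This lets the worm process the operon-like transcript into two separately translated mRNAs. The second cistron is a codon-optimised, intron-containing mKate2, which the annotation tool labels as the related far-red protein mNeptune. The name also indicates a let-858 3'UTR terminating the unit. The promoter, SL2 and 3'UTR are not called in the feature table.

Because mKate2 is calcium-insensitive and made from the same transcript, it can plausibly serve as a red expression marker and reference signal alongside the green GCaMP8f readout. The stated purpose is GCaMP8f expression in C. elegans under myo-2 control.
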