Addgene plasmid #239864: pLJ54 (Pmyo-2_GCaMP8f_SL2_mKate2_let-858_3'UTR)
Purpose: expression of GCaMP8f in C. elegans under myo2-promoter control
Depositing lab: Monika Scholz. Depositing organization: Max Planck Institute for Neurobiology of Behavior - Caesar. Publication: Adapting and optimizing GCaMP8f for use in Caenorhabditis elegans. Liu J, Bonnard E, Scholz M. Genetics. 2024 Oct 7;228(2):iyae125. doi: 10.1093/genetics/iyae125. PubMed 39074213.
Backbone
  Vector backbone: pRL231 (Punc-31_GCaMP7f_unc-54 3’UTR)
  Backbone manufacturer: gift from Dr. Manuel Zimmer, University of Vienna
  Backbone size w/o insert (bp): 2550
  Total vector size (bp): 6593
  Vector type: Worm Expression
Growth in bacteria
  Bacterial resistance: Ampicillin, 100 μg/mL
  Growth temperature: 37°C
  Growth strain: DH5alpha
  Copy number: High Copy
Gene/Insert 1
  Gene/Insert name: GCaMP8f
  Species: Synthetic
  Insert size (bp): 1500
  Mutation: codon optimized with introns for C. elegans
  Promoter: myo-2
  Tag / fusion protein: 6xHis (N terminal on insert)
  Cloning method: Restriction Enzyme; 5′ cloning site Nhe I (not destroyed); 3′ cloning site Kpn I (not destroyed)
  Sequencing primers: 5′ oLJ297F; 3′ oLJ298R
Gene/Insert 2
  Gene/Insert name: mKate2
  Species: Synthetic
  Mutation: codon optimized with introns for C. elegans
  Promoter: myo-2
  Cloning method: Restriction Enzyme; 5′ cloning site Kpn I (not destroyed); 3′ cloning site Apa I (not destroyed)
  Sequencing primers: 5′ oLJ304F; 3′ oLJ323R
Resource information
  A portion of this plasmid was derived from a plasmid made by: derived from cDNA described in Zhang Y, Rózsa M, Liang Y, Bushey D, et al. 2023. "Fast and sensitive GCaMP calcium indicators for imaging neural populations." Nature. 615:884–891. doi:10.1038/s41586-023-05828-9.
Terms and licenses: Academic/Nonprofit Terms; Industry Terms: Not Available to Industry
How to cite: pLJ54 (Pmyo-2_GCaMP8f_SL2_mKate2_let-858_3'UTR) was a gift from Monika Scholz (Addgene plasmid # 239864 ; http://n2t.net/addgene:239864 ; RRID:Addgene_239864)
